Addgene plasmid #62567: pJKR-H-acuR
Purpose: Acrylate biosensor. High copy plasmid that expresses GFP proportional to acrylate concentration.
Depositing lab: George Church. Depositing organization: Harvard Medical School. Publication: Synthetic biosensors for precise gene control and real-time monitoring of metabolites. Rogers JK, Guzman CD, Taylor ND, Raman S, Anderson K, Church GM. Nucleic Acids Res. 2015 Jul 7. pii: gkv616. 10.1093/nar/gkv616 PubMed 26152303.
Backbone
  Vector backbone: pUC
  Vector type: Bacterial Expression
Growth in bacteria
  Bacterial resistance: Ampicillin, 100 μg/mL
  Growth temperature: 37°C
  Growth strain: DH5alpha
  Copy number: High Copy
Gene/Insert
  Gene/Insert name: GFP
Terms and licenses: Academic/Nonprofit Terms; Industry Terms: Not Available to Industry
How to cite: pJKR-H-acuR was a gift from George Church (Addgene plasmid # 62567 ; http://n2t.net/addgene:62567 ; RRID:Addgene_62567)
