[The description below was written by a language model from this plasmid's Addgene catalogue record and pLannotate feature annotations shown in this document.]
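Description:
pJKR-H-acuR is a 4,078 bp bacterial expression plasmid built on a pUC backbone that works as a genetically encoded biosensor for acrylate. It replicates in E. coli from the high-copy ColE1/pMB1/pUC-type origin. Selection is with ampicillin, through a β-lactamase gene driven by its own bla promoter. The "H" in the name matches the catalogue description of a high-copy plasmid.

The payload has two parts: a reporter and a regulator. The reporter is superfolder GFP, a rapidly maturing Aequorea victoria derivative, translated from a ribosome binding site derived from bacteriophage T7 gene 10. Upstream of it lie a 5S rRNA segment and the rrnB T1 and T2 terminators, which presumably insulate the reporter from read-through transcription coming from the origin and resistance marker region. The regulator is acuR from Rhodobacter (Cereibacter) sphaeroides. It is annotated as a transcriptional repressor of its native operon that probably binds two operator sequences in the promoter. On this plasmid it is followed by a T7 terminator. A CAP binding site is annotated between the GFP and acuR coding sequences.

The feature table does not annotate the AcuR-responsive promoter and operator driving GFP, nor the promoter expressing acuR, so the record does not state their identities. The implied logic is that AcuR represses GFP transcription until acrylate relieves that repression, consistent with the stated purpose that fluorescence is proportional to acrylate concentration. The associated publication title points to use in inducible gene control and real-time monitoring of metabolites in living bacterial cells.
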