Features (pLannotate 1.2.2; 11 found; start..end, strand, type, name):
      1..58      +  promoter       AmpR promoter (fragment): bla
     59..919     +  CDS            AmpR: β-lactamase; bla; confers resistance to ampicillin, carbenicillin, and related antibiotics
   1090..1678    +  rep_origin     ori: high-copy-number ColE1/pMB1/pBR322/pUC origin of replication
   1818..1933    +  ncRNA          5S rRNA: Accession: RF00001 - 5S ribosomal RNA
   1937..2023    +  terminator     rrnB T1 terminator: Escherichia coli rrnB; transcription terminator T1 from the E. coli rrnB gene
   2115..2142    +  terminator     rrnB T2 terminator: transcription terminator T2 from the E. coli rrnB gene
   2233..2251    +  RBS            RBS (fragment): efficient ribosome binding site from bacteriophage T7 gene 10 (Olins and Rangwala, 1989)
   2259..2972    +  CDS            Superfolder GFP: Superfolder GFP is a basic (constitutively fluorescent) green fluorescent protein published in 2005, derived from Aequorea victoria. It is reported to be a very rapidly-maturing weak dimer.
   3001..3022    -  protein_bind   CAP binding site: CAP binding activates transcription in the presence of cAMP. E. coli catabolite activator protein
   3281..3937    +  CDS            acuR: ACUR_RHOS4 - Experimental evidence at protein level: Swiss-Prot protein existence level 1. A transcriptional repressor for its operon. Probably binds to 2 operator sequences in the promoter. From Rhodobacter sphaeroides (strain ATCC 17023 / DSM 158 / JCM 6121 / NBRC 12203 / NCIMB 8253 / ATH 2.4.1.) (Cereibacter sphaeroides).
   3994..4041    +  terminator     T7 terminator: transcription terminator for bacteriophage T7 RNA polymerase
>Addgene plasmid #62567 | pJKR-H-acuR | depositor full sequence | sequence record 102833 | pJKR-H-acuR sequence 4078 bps
TCCGCTCATGAGACAATAACCCTGATAAATGCTTCAATAATATTGAAAAAGGAAGAGTATGAGTATTCAA
CATTTCCGTGTCGCCCTTATTCCCTTTTTTGCGGCATTTTGCCTTCCTGTTTTTGCTCACCCAGAAACGC
TGGTGAAAGTAAAAGATGCTGAAGATCAGTTGGGTGCACGAGTGGGTTACATCGAACTGGATCTCAACAG
CGGTAAGATCCTTGAGAGTTTTCGCCCCGAAGAACGTTTTCCAATGATGAGCACTTTTAAAGTTCTGCTA
TGTGGCGCGGTATTATCCCGTATTGACGCCGGGCAAGAGCAACTCGGTCGCCGCATACACTATTCTCAGA
ATGACTTGGTTGAGTACTCACCAGTCACAGAAAAGCATCTTACGGATGGCATGACAGTAAGAGAATTATG
CAGTGCTGCCATAACCATGAGTGATAACACTGCGGCCAACTTACTTCTGACAACGATCGGAGGACCGAAG
GAGCTAACCGCTTTTTTGCACAACATGGGGGATCATGTAACTCGCCTTGATCGTTGGGAACCGGAGCTGA
ATGAAGCCATACCAAACGACGAGCGTGACACCACGATGCCTGTAGCAATGGCAACAACGTTGCGCAAACT
ATTAACTGGCGAACTACTTACTCTAGCTTCCCGGCAACAATTGATAGACTGGATGGAGGCGGATAAAGTT
GCAGGACCACTTCTGCGCTCGGCCCTTCCGGCTGGCTGGTTTATTGCTGATAAATCTGGAGCCGGTGAGC
GTGGCTCTCGCGGTATCATTGCAGCACTGGGGCCAGATGGTAAGCCCTCCCGTATCGTAGTTATCTACAC
GACGGGGAGTCAGGCAACTATGGATGAACGAAATAGACAGATCGCTGAGATAGGTGCCTCACTGATTAAG
CATTGGTAACTGTCAGACCAAGTTTACTCATATATACTTTAGATTGATTTAAAACTTCATTTTTAATTTA
AAAGGATCTAGGTGAAGATCCTTTTTGATAATCTCATGACCAAAATCCCTTAACGTGGGTTTTCGTTCCA
CTGAGCGTCAGACCCCGTAGAAAAGATCAAAGGATCATCTTGAGATCCTTTTTTTCTGCGCGTAATCTGC
TGCTTGCAAACAAAAAAACCACCGCTACCAGCGGTGGTTTGTTTGCCGGATCAAGAGCTACCAACTCTTT
TTCCGAAGGTAACTGGCTTCAGCAGAGCGCAGATACCAAATACTGTTCTTCTAGTGTAGCCGTAGTTAGG
CCACCACTTCAAGAACTCTGTAGCACCGCCTACATACCTCGCTCTGCTAATCCTGTTACCAGTGGCTGCT
GCCAGTGGCGATAAGTCGTGTCTTACCGGGTTGGACTCAAGACGATAGTTACCGGATAAGGCGCAGCGGT
CGGGCTGAACGGGGGGTTCGTGCACACAGCCCAGCTTGGAGCGAACGACCTACACCGAACTGAGATACCT
ACAGCGTGAGCTATGAGAAAGCGCCACGCTTCCCGAAGGGAGAAAGGCGGACAGGTATCCGGTAAGCGGC
AGGGTCGGAACAGGAGAGCGCACGAGGGAGCTTCCAGGGGGAAACGCCTGGTATCTTTATAGTCCTGTCG
GGTTTCGCCACCTCTGACTTGAGCGTCGATTTTTGTGATGCTCGTCAGGGGGGCGGAGCCTATGGAAAAA
CGCCAGCAACGCGGCCTTTTTACGGTTCCTGGCCTTTTGCTGGCCTTTTGCTCAGGCTGTTTTGGCGGAT
GAGAGAAGATTTTCAGCCTGATACAGATTAAATCAGAACGCAGAAGCGGTCTGATAAAACAGAATTTGCC
TGGCGGCAGTAGCGCGGTGGTCCCACCTGACCCCATGCCGAACTCAGAAGTGAAACGCCGTAGCGCCGAT
GGTAGTGTGGGGTCTCCCCATGCGAGAGTAGGGAACTGCCAGGCATCAAATAAAACGAAAGGCTCAGTCG
AAAGACTGGGCCTTTCGTTTTATCTGTTGTTTGTCGGTGAACGCTCTCCTGAGTAGGACAAATCCGCCGG
GAGCGGATTTGAACGTTGCGAAGCAACGGCCCGGAGGGTGGCGGGCAGGACGCCCGCCATAAACTGCCAG
GCATCAAATTAAGCAGAAGGCCATCCTGACGGATGGCCTTTTTGCGTTTCTACAAACTCGCTAGCAAGTA
AGGCCGACGCTTCACAACCGCACTTGATTTAATAGACCATACCGTCTATTATTTCTGGAACATTTAACTT
TAAGAAGGAGATATACATATGCGTAAAGGTGAAGAACTGTTCACCGGTGTTGTTCCGATCCTGGTTGAAC
TGGACGGTGACGTTAACGGTCACAAATTCTCTGTTCGTGGTGAAGGTGAAGGTGACGCTACCAACGGTAA
ACTGACCCTGAAATTCATCTGCACCACCGGTAAACTGCCGGTTCCGTGGCCGACCCTGGTTACCACCCTG
ACCTACGGTGTTCAGTGCTTCGCTCGTTACCCGGACCACATGAAACAGCACGACTTCTTCAAATCTGCTA
TGCCGGAAGGTTACGTTCAGGAACGTACCATCTCTTTCAAAGACGACGGTACCTACAAAACCCGTGCTGA
AGTTAAATTCGAAGGTGACACCCTGGTTAACCGTATCGAACTGAAAGGTATCGACTTCAAAGAAGACGGT
AACATCCTGGGTCACAAACTGGAATACAACTTCAACTCTCACAACGTTTACATCACCGCTGACAAACAGA
AAAACGGTATCAAAGCTAACTTCAAAATCCGTCACAACGTTGAAGACGGTTCTGTTCAGCTGGCTGACCA
CTACCAGCAGAACACCCCGATCGGTGACGGTCCGGTTCTGTTGCCGGACAACCACTACCTGTCTACCCAG
TCTGTTCTGTCTAAAGACCCGAACGAAAAACGTGACCACATGGTTCTGCTGGAATTCGTTACCGCTGCTG
GTATCACCCACGGTATGGACGAACTGTACAAAGATGCATGCCAGTTCTAGCATAACCCTAATGAGTGAGC
TAACTTACATTAATTGCGTTGCGCCTTAATTAACGGCACTCCTCAGCAAATATAATGACCCTCTTGATAA
CCCAAGAGGGCATTTTTTAATGCCCATGGCGTTTACCACAGCTAACACCACGTCGTCCCTATCTGCTGCC
CTAGGTCTATGAGTGGTTGCTGGATAACTTTACGGGCATGCATAAGGCTCGTAGGCTATATTCAGGGAGA
CCACAACGGTTTCCCTCTACAAATAATTTTGTTTAACTTTGAAATAAGGAGGTAATACAAATGCCGCTGA
CCGACACCCCGCCGTCTGTTCCGCAGAAACCGCGTCGTGGTCGTCCGCGTGGTGCTCCGGACGCTTCTCT
GGCTCACCAGTCTCTGATCCGTGCTGGTCTGGAACACCTGACCGAAAAAGGTTACTCTTCTGTTGGTGTT
GACGAAATCCTGAAAGCTGCTCGTGTTCCGAAAGGTTCTTTCTACCACTACTTCCGTAACAAAGCTGACT
TCGGTCTGGCTCTGATCGAAGCTTACGACACCTACTTCGCTCGTCTCCTCGACCAGGCGTTCCTGGACGG
TTCGCTGGCTCCGCTGGCTCGTCTGCGTCTGTTCACCCGTATGGCTGAAGAAGGTATGGCTCGTCACGGT
TTCCGTCGTGGTTGCCTGGTTGGTAACCTGGGTCAGGAAATGGGTGCTCTGCCGGACGACTTCCGTGCTG
CTCTGATCGGTGTTCTGGAAACCTGGCAGCGTCGTACCGCTCAGCTGTTCCGTGAAGCTCAGGCTTGCGG
TGAACTGTCTGCTGACCACGACCCGGACGCTCTGGCTGAAGCTTTCTGGATCGGTTGGGAAGGTGCTATC
CTGCGTGCTAAACTGGAACTGCGTCCGGACCCGCTGCACTCTTTCACCCGTACCTTCGGTCGTCACTTCG
TTACCCGTACCCATGAATAATAAGCGACTAAAAAATTGAATGTAGGAAACCAACATGCCAGTTCGAGCAA
TAACTAGCATAACCCCTTGGGGCCTCTAAACGGGTCTTGAGGGGTTTTTTGCTGAACCTCAGGCATTTGA
GAAGCACACGGTCACACT
