>Addgene plasmid #62567 | pJKR-H-acuR | addgene partial sequence | sequence record 115687 | sfGFP-R 5'-gaacgtaaccttccggcata-3'
ACGAGCGAAGCACTGAACACCGTAGGTCAGGGTGGTAACCAGGGTCGGCCACGGAACCGGCAGTTTACCG
GTGGTGCAGATGAATTTCAGGGTCAGTTTACCGTTGGTAGCGTCACCTTCACCTTCACCACGAACAGAGA
ATTTGTGACCGTTAACGTCACCGTCCAGTTCAACCAGGATCGGAACAACACCGGTGAACAGTTCTTCACC
TTTACGCATATGTATATCTCCTTCTTAAAGTTAAATGTTCCAGAAATAATAGACGGTATGGTCTATTAAA
TCAAAGTGCGGTTGTGAAGCGTCGGCCTTACTTGCTAGCAGAGTTTGTAGAAACGCAAAAAGGCCATCCG
TCAGGATGGCCTTCTGCTTAATTTGATGCCTGGCAGTTTATGGCGGGCGTCCTGCCCGCCACCCTCCGGG
CCGTTGCTTCGCAACGTTCAAATCCGCTCCCGGCGGATTTGTCCTACTCAGGAGAGCGTTCACCGACAAA
CAACAGATAAAACGAAAGGCCCAGTCTTTCGACTGAGCCTTTCGTTTTATTTGATGCCTGGCAGTTCCCT
ACTCTCGCATGGGGAGACCCCACACTACCATCGGCGCTACGGCGTTTCACTTCTGAGTTCGGCATGGGGT
CAGGTGGGACCACCGCGCTACTGCCGCCAGGCAAATTCTGTTTTATCAGACCGCTTCTGCGTTCTGATTT
AATCTGTATCAGGCTGAAAATCTTCTCTCATCCGCCAAAACAGCCTGAGCAAAAGGCCAGCAAAAGGCCA
GGAACCGTAAAAAGGCCGCGTTGCTGGCGTTTTTCCATAGGCTCCGCCCCCCTGACGAGCATCACAAAAA
TCGACGCTCAAGTCAGAGGTGGCGAAACCCGACAG
